Addgene plasmid #191978: p3xFLAG-CMV-14-Mfn1-T564A
Purpose: To produce mutants mimicking dephosphorylated Mfn1
Depositing lab: Luca Scorrano. Depositing organization: University of Padua. Publication: Extracellular regulated kinase phosphorylates mitofusin 1 to control mitochondrial morphology and apoptosis. Pyakurel A, Savoia C, Hess D, Scorrano L. Mol Cell. 2015 Apr 16;58(2):244-54. doi: 10.1016/j.molcel.2015.02.021. Epub 2015 Mar 19. PubMed 25801171.
Backbone
  Vector backbone: p3xFLAG-CMV-14
  Vector type: Mammalian Expression
Growth in bacteria
  Bacterial resistance: Ampicillin, 100 μg/mL
  Growth temperature: 37°C
  Growth strain: DH5alpha
  Copy number: Unknown
Gene/Insert
  Gene/Insert name: Mfn1 T564A
  Species: M. musculus (mouse)
  Mutation: T564A
  Entrez Gene: Mfn1 (a.k.a. 2310002F04Rik, 6330416C07Rik, D3Ertd265e, HR2, mKIAA4032)
  Cloning method: Unknown
Terms and licenses: Academic/Nonprofit Terms; Industry Terms: Not Available to Industry
How to cite: p3xFLAG-CMV-14-Mfn1-T564A was a gift from Luca Scorrano (Addgene plasmid # 191978 ; http://n2t.net/addgene:191978 ; RRID:Addgene_191978)
