[The description below was written by a language model from this plasmid's Addgene catalogue record and pLannotate feature annotations shown in this document.]
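Description:
p3xFLAG-CMV-14-Mfn1-T564A is a mammalian expression plasmid of about 8.5 kb, built on the p3xFLAG-CMV-14 backbone, that expresses a point mutant of mouse mitofusin 1 (Mfn1). It is propagated in E. coli through a high-copy ColE1/pUC-type origin with ampicillin selection from the β-lactamase gene. An f1 origin is also present, which in principle allows production of single-stranded DNA. Small lac-region fragments, a short CloDF13-like match and a T7 promoter appear in the annotation and look like backbone remnants rather than functional parts of the design.

The expression cassette places the Mfn1 coding sequence downstream of the human cytomegalovirus immediate-early enhancer and promoter. A 3xFLAG epitope lies immediately 3' of the gene, so it should give a C-terminally tagged protein detectable or purifiable with anti-FLAG reagents. The transcript is terminated by the human growth hormone polyadenylation signal. The automated annotation matched the insert to the rat Mfn1 protein entry, but the catalogue record gives the species as mouse, and this probably reflects close homology. A second cassette, driven by the SV40 enhancer/early promoter and ending in an SV40 polyadenylation signal, carries the neomycin phosphotransferase gene. This gene can support G418 selection of stably transfected mammalian cells. The adjacent ble and partial str sequences are the neighbouring Tn5-type genes annotated downstream of neo.

Mfn1 is an outer mitochondrial membrane GTPase that drives mitochondrial tethering and fusion. The T564A substitution replaces a threonine with a non-phosphorylatable alanine, producing a mutant that mimics dephosphorylated Mfn1, which is the stated purpose. The associated work concerns phosphorylation of Mfn1 by extracellular regulated kinase in the control of mitochondrial morphology and apoptosis.
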