Features (pLannotate 1.2.2; 22 found; start..end, strand, type, name):
     15..31      -  protein_bind   lac operator: The lac repressor binds to the lac operator to inhibit transcription in E. coli. This inhibition can be relieved by adding lactose or isopropyl-β-D-thiogalactopyranoside (IPTG). lac repressor encoded by lacI
     39..69      -  promoter       lac promoter: promoter for the E. coli lac operon
     84..105     -  protein_bind   CAP binding site: CAP binding activates transcription in the presence of cAMP. E. coli catabolite activator protein
    118..210     -  CDS            lacI (fragment): lac repressor; lacI; The lac repressor binds to the lac operator to inhibit transcription in E. coli. This inhibition can be relieved by adding lactose or isopropyl-β-D-thiogalactopyranoside (IPTG).
    393..981     -  rep_origin     ori: high-copy-number ColE1/pMB1/pBR322/pUC origin of replication
   1152..2012    -  CDS            AmpR: β-lactamase; bla; confers resistance to ampicillin, carbenicillin, and related antibiotics
   2013..2117    -  promoter       AmpR promoter: bla
   2144..2572    +  rep_origin     f1 ori (sequence partly withheld): f1 bacteriophage origin of replication; arrow indicates direction of (+) strand synthesis
   2603..2757    -  CDS            lacZα (fragment): LacZα fragment of β-galactosidase; lacZ fragment
   2917..3296    +  enhancer       CMV enhancer: human cytomegalovirus immediate early enhancer
   3298..3497    +  promoter       CMV promoter: human cytomegalovirus (CMV) immediate early promoter
   3534..5756    +  CDS            Mfn1: MFN1_RAT - Also known as Fzo1b. Experimental evidence at protein level: Swiss-Prot protein existence level 1. Mitochondrial outer membrane GTPase that mediates mitochondrial clustering and fusion (PubMed:14561718, PubMed:12589796). Membrane clustering requires GTPase activity. It may involve a major rearrangement of the coiled coil domains (By similarity). Mitochondria are highly dynamic organelles, and their morphology is determined by the equilibrium between mitochondrial fusion and fission events (PubMed:14561718). Overexpression induces the formation of mitochondrial networks (in vitro) (P
   5775..5840    +  CDS            3xFLAG: three tandem FLAG® epitope tags, followed by an enterokinase cleavage site
   5851..6473    +  polyA_signal   hGH poly(A) signal: human growth hormone polyadenylation signal
   6515..6812    +  promoter       SV40 promoter: SV40 enhancer and early promoter
   6866..7657    +  CDS            neo: KKA2_KLEPN - Also known as kan, nptII. Experimental evidence at protein level: Swiss-Prot protein existence level 1. Resistance to kanamycin, neomycin, paromomycin, ribostamycin, butirosin and gentamicin B. From Klebsiella pneumoniae.
   7681..8058    +  CDS            ble: BLE_KLEPN - Experimental evidence at protein level: Swiss-Prot protein existence level 1. Binding protein with a strong affinity to the bleomycin family of antibiotics. Binds to CL990; an antimitotic-antibiotic compound. From Klebsiella pneumoniae.
   8100..8159    +  CDS            str (fragment): STR_KLEPN - Protein inferred from homology: Swiss-Prot protein existence level 3. The aminoglycoside phosphotransferases achieve inactivation of their antibiotic substrates by phosphorylation. From Klebsiella pneumoniae.
   8182..8205    -  rep_origin     CloDF13 ori (fragment): Plasmids containing the CloDF13 (CDF) origin of replication can be propagated in E. coli cells that contain additional plasmids with compatible origins.
   8206..8289    +  CDS            large T antigen (fragment): large T antigen from SV40 (simian virus 40)
   8312..8446    +  polyA_signal   SV40 poly(A) signal: SV40 polyadenylation signal
   8452..8470    -  promoter       T7 promoter: promoter for bacteriophage T7 RNA polymerase
>Addgene plasmid #191978 | p3xFLAG-CMV-14-Mfn1-T564A | addgene full sequence | sequence record 379622 | Addgene NGS Result
TTTCCTGTGTGAAATTGTTATCCGCTCACAATTCCACACAACATACGAGCCGGAAGCATAAAGTGTAAAG
CCTGGGGTGCCTAATGAGTGAGCTAACTCACATTAATTGCGTTGCGCTCACTGCCCGCTTTCCAGTCGGG
AAACCTGTCGTGCCAGCTGCATTAATGAATCGGCCAACGCGCGGGGAGAGGCGGTTTGCGTATTGGGCGC
TCTTCCGCTTCCTCGCTCACTGACTCGCTGCGCTCGGTCGTTCGGCTGCGGCGAGCGGTATCAGCTCACT
CAAAGGCGGTAATACGGTTATCCACAGAATCAGGGGATAACGCAGGAAAGAACATGTGAGCAAAAGGCCA
GCAAAAGGCCAGGAACCGTAAAAAGGCCGCGTTGCTGGCGTTTTTCCATAGGCTCCGCCCCCCTGACGAG
CATCACAAAAATCGACGCTCAAGTCAGAGGTGGCGAAACCCGACAGGACTATAAAGATACCAGGCGTTTC
CCCCTGGAAGCTCCCTCGTGCGCTCTCCTGTTCCGACCCTGCCGCTTACCGGATACCTGTCCGCCTTTCT
CCCTTCGGGAAGCGTGGCGCTTTCTCATAGCTCACGCTGTAGGTATCTCAGTTCGGTGTAGGTCGTTCGC
TCCAAGCTGGGCTGTGTGCACGAACCCCCCGTTCAGCCCGACCGCTGCGCCTTATCCGGTAACTATCGTC
TTGAGTCCAACCCGGTAAGACACGACTTATCGCCACTGGCAGCAGCCACTGGTAACAGGATTAGCAGAGC
GAGGTATGTAGGCGGTGCTACAGAGTTCTTGAAGTGGTGGCCTAACTACGGCTACACTAGAAGAACAGTA
TTTGGTATCTGCGCTCTGCTGAAGCCAGTTACCTTCGGAAAAAGAGTTGGTAGCTCTTGATCCGGCAAAC
AAACCACCGCTGGTAGCGGTGGTTTTTTTGTTTGCAAGCAGCAGATTACGCGCAGAAAAAAAGGATCTCA
AGAAGATCCTTTGATCTTTTCTACGGGGTCTGACGCTCAGTGGAACGAAAACTCACGTTAAGGGATTTTG
GTCATGAGATTATCAAAAAGGATCTTCACCTAGATCCTTTTAAATTAAAAATGAAGTTTTAAATCAATCT
AAAGTATATATGAGTAAACTTGGTCTGACAGTTACCAATGCTTAATCAGTGAGGCACCTATCTCAGCGAT
CTGTCTATTTCGTTCATCCATAGTTGCCTGACTCCCCGTCGTGTAGATAACTACGATACGGGAGGGCTTA
CCATCTGGCCCCAGTGCTGCAATGATACCGCGAGACCCACGCTCACCGGCTCCAGATTTATCAGCAATAA
ACCAGCCAGCCGGAAGGGCCGAGCGCAGAAGTGGTCCTGCAACTTTATCCGCCTCCATCCAGTCTATTAA
TTGTTGCCGGGAAGCTAGAGTAAGTAGTTCGCCAGTTAATAGTTTGCGCAACGTTGTTGCCATTGCTACA
GGCATCGTGGTGTCACGCTCGTCGTTTGGTATGGCTTCATTCAGCTCCGGTTCCCAACGATCAAGGCGAG
TTACATGATCCCCCATGTTGTGCAAAAAAGCGGTTAGCTCCTTCGGTCCTCCGATCGTTGTCAGAAGTAA
GTTGGCCGCAGTGTTATCACTCATGGTTATGGCAGCACTGCATAATTCTCTTACTGTCATGCCATCCGTA
AGATGCTTTTCTGTGACTGGTGAGTACTCAACCAAGTCATTCTGAGAATAGTGTATGCGGCGACCGAGTT
GCTCTTGCCCGGCGTCAATACGGGATAATACCGCGCCACATAGCAGAACTTTAAAAGTGCTCATCATTGG
AAAACGTTCTTCGGGGCGAAAACTCTCAAGGATCTTACCGCTGTTGAGATCCAGTTCGATGTAACCCACT
CGTGCACCCAACTGATCTTCAGCATCTTTTACTTTCACCAGCGTTTCTGGGTGAGCAAAAACAGGAAGGC
AAAATGCCGCAAAAAAGGGAATAAGGGCGACACGGAAATGTTGAATACTCATACTCTTCCTTTTTCAATA
TTATTGAAGCATTTATCAGGGTTATTGTCTCATGAGCGGATACATATTTGAATGTATTTAGAAAAATAAA
CAAATAGGGGTTCCGCGCACATTTCCCCGAAAAGTGCCACCTG
[124 nt withheld, positions 2144-2267]
C
[91 nt withheld, positions 2269-2359]
A
[49 nt withheld, positions 2361-2409]
CCTTTGACGTTGGAGTCCACGTTCTTT
[37 nt withheld, positions 2437-2473]
ACCCTATCTCGGTCTATTCTTTTGATTTATAAGGGATTTTGCCGATTTCGGCCTATTGGTTAAAAAATGA
GCTGATTTAACAAAAATTTAACGCGAATTTTAACAAAATATTAACGCTTACAATTTCCATTCGCCATTCA
GGCTGCGCAACTGTTGGGAAGGGCGATCGGTGCGGGCCTCTTCGCTATTACGCCAGCTGGCGAAAGGGGG
ATGTGCTGCAAGGCGATTAAGTTGGGTAACGCCAGGGTTTTCCCAGTCACGACGTTGTAAAACGACGGCC
AGTGCCAAGCTGATCTATACATTGAATCAATATTGGCAATTAGCCATATTAGTCATTGGTTATATAGCAT
AAATCAATATTGGCTATTGGCCATTGCATACGTTGTATCTATATCATAATATGTACATTTATATTGGCTC
ATGTCCAATATGACCGCCATGTTGACATTGATTATTGACTAGTTATTAATAGTAATCAATTACGGGGTCA
TTAGTTCATAGCCCATATATGGAGTTCCGCGTTACATAACTTACGGTAAATGGCCCGCCTGGCTGACCGC
CCAACGACCCCCGCCCATTGACGTCAATAATGACGTATGTTCCCATAGTAACGCCAATAGGGACTTTCCA
TTGACGTCAATGGGTGGAGTATTTACGGTAAACTGCCCACTTGGCAGTACATCAAGTGTATCATATGCCA
AGTCCGCCCCCTATTGACGTCAATGACGGTAAATGGCCCGCCTGGCATTATGCCCAGTACATGACCTTAC
GGGACTTTCCTACTTGGCAGTACATCTACGTATTAGTCATCGCTATTACCATGGTGATGCGGTTTTGGCA
GTACACCAATGGGCGTGGATAGCGGTTTGACTCACGGGGATTTCCAAGTCTCCACCCCATTGACGTCAAT
GGGAGTTTGTTTTGGCACCAAAATCAACGGGACTTTCCAAAATGTCGTAATAACCCCGCCCCGTTGACGC
AAATGGGCGGTAGGCGTGTACGGTGGGAGGTCTATATAAGCAGAGCTCGTTTAGTGAACCGTCAGAATTA
AGCTTCCACCATGGCAGAAACGGTATCTCCACTGAAGCACTTCGTGCTGGCAAAGAAGGCCATCACTGCG
ATCTTCGGCCAGTTACTGGAGTTTGTTACTGAGGGCTCACATTTTGTTGAAGCAACATACAGGAACCCGG
AACTTGATCGGATAGCAACCGAGGATGATCTGGTGGAGATACAGGGCTACAGAAACAAGCTCGCTGTCAT
TGGGGAGGTGCTGTCTCGGAGGCATATGAAAGTGGCATTTTTTGGCAGGACAAGTAGTGGCAAGAGCTCT
GTCATCAACGCAATGCTGTGGGATAAAGTCCTCCCCAGCGGGATTGGTCACACAACCAACTGCTTCCTGA
GTGTGGAGGGAACTGATGGAGATAAAGCCTACCTTATGACCGAAGGGTCAGATGAGAAGAAAAGCGTGAA
GACTGTTAATCAGCTGGCCCATGCCCTCCATATGGATAAAGACTTGAAAGCTGGTTGTCTTGTGCACGTA
TTTTGGCCCAAAGCAAAATGTGCCCTCTTGAGAGATGACCTGGTTTTAGTAGACAGCCCAGGTACAGATG
TCACCACAGAGCTGGACATCTGGATTGATAAGTTCTGCCTTGATGCTGATGTTTTTGTTTTGGTGGCAAA
CTCGGAATCAACGCTGATGAACACGGAGAAACATTTTTTCCATAAGGTGAATGAGCGGCTCTCCAAGCCA
AACATTTTTATCCTGAATAATCGTTGGGATGCTTCTGCTTCAGAGCCAGAATATATGGAGGATGTGCGCA
GACAGCACATGGAAAGATGTCTTCACTTCTTGGTAGAAGAGCTCAAGGTTGTGAGTCCTTTAGAAGCTCG
GAATCGGATCTTTTTTGTTTCAGCCAAGGAAGTTCTCAACTCCAGAATGAATAAAGCCCAGGGGATGCCA
GAAGGTGGAGGGGCACTTGCAGAAGGATTTCAGGCAAGATTACAGGAGTTTCAAAATTTTGAACAAACTT
TTGAGGAGTGTATCTCGCAGTCAGCAGTGAAAACAAAGTTTGAACAGCACACTATCAGAGCTAAACAGAT
ACTAGACACTGTGAAAAACATACTGGACTCAGTAAACGTGGCAGCAGCAGAGAAGAGGGTTTATTCAATG
GAAGAGAGGGAAGACCAAATCGACAGACTGGACTTTATTCGAAACCAGATGAACCTTTTAACAATGGATG
TTAAGAAGAAGATCAAGGAGGTCACGGAGGAGGTGGCAAACAAGGTTTCTTGTGCAATGACAGATGAGAT
TTGTCGCCTGTCTGTTTTGGTTGATGAGTTTTGTTCTGAGTTTCATCCTACCCCCAGTGTGCTGAAAGTG
TATAAGAGTGAATTAAATAAGCACATAGAAGATGGCATGGGAAGAAATTTGGCTGATCGGTGCACCAGTG
AAGTCAATGCCTCCATTCTCCAATCTCAGCAAGAAATCATTGAAAATTTGAAGCCACTACTTCCAGCTGG
TATACAGAATAAACTTCATACATTAATCCCTTGCAAAAAGTTTGATCTCAGCTATGATCTCAATTGCCAC
AAGCTGTGTTCGGATTTTCAAGAAGACATTGTGTTTCGGTTTTCCCTGGGCTGGTCTTCCCTTGTACATC
GATTCCTGGGTTCTACGAATGCACAGAGGGTGCTGCTTGGGCTGTCAGAGCCTATCTTTCAGGTCCCTAG
ATCTTTAGCTTCAACTCCTGCTGCTCCTTCTAACCCAGCAGCACCAGATAATGCAGCCCAGGAAGAGCTC
ATGATCACACTGATCACAGGATTGGCATCCCTCACGTCTAGAACCTCCATGGGCATCATAGTTGTTGGGG
GCGTGATTTGGAAAACAGTGGGCTGGAAACTCATCTCTGTCACCTTAAGTATGTATGGAGCTTTGTACCT
TTATGAAAGACTGACTTGGACTACTCGTGCGAAAGAGAGAGCGTTTAAGCAGCAGTTTGTAAACTATGCA
ACTGAAAAACTGCAGATGATTGTGAAGTTCACAAGTGCAAACTGCAGCCACCAAGTCCAGCAAGAAATGG
CCACCACTTTTGCTCGACTGTGCCAACAAGTTGATGTTACTCAGAAACATCTGGAAGAAGAAATTGCTAG
ATTATCCAAAGAGATTGACCAACTGGAGAAAATACAAAACAATTCAAAGCTCTTAAGAAATAAAGCTGTT
CAACTTGAACGTGAGCTGGAAAATTTTTCGAAGCAGTTTCTCCACCCGAGCAGTGGAGAATCCCCTAGAG
GATCCCGGGCTGACTACAAAGACCATGACGGTGATTATAAAGATCATGACATCGACTACAAGGATGACGA
TGACAAGTAGTGATCCCGGGTGGCATCCCTGTGACCCCTCCCCAGTGCCTCTCCTGGCCCTGGAAGTTGC
CACTCCAGTGCCCACCAGCCTTGTCCTAATAAAATTAAGTTGCATCATTTTGTCTGACTAGGTGTCCTTC
TATAATATTATGGGGTGGAGGGGGGTGGTATGGAGCAAGGGGCAAGTTGGGAAGACAACCTGTAGGGCCT
GCGGGGTCTATTGGGAACCAAGCTGGAGTGCAGTGGCACAATCTTGGCTCACTGCAATCTCCGCCTCCTG
GGTTCAAGCGATTCTCCTGCCTCAGCCTCCCGAGTTGTTGGGATTCCAGGCATGCATGACCAGGCTCAGC
TAATTTTTGTTTTTTTGGTAGAGACGGGGTTTCACCATATTGGCCAGGCTGGTCTCCAACTCCTAATCTC
AGGTGATCTACCCACCTTGGCCTCCCAAATTGCTGGGATTACAGGCGTGAACCACTGCTCCCTTCCCTGT
CCTTCTGATTTTAAAATAACTATACCAGCAGGAGGACGTCCAGACACAGCATAGGCTACCTGGCCATGCC
CAACCGGTGGGACATTTGAGTTGCTTGCTTGGCACTGTCCTCTCATGCGTTGGGTCCACTCAGTAGATGC
CTGTTGAATTGGGTACGCGGCCAGCTTGGCTGTGGAATGTGTGTCAGTTAGGGTGTGGAAAGTCCCCAGG
CTCCCCAGCAGGCAGAAGTATGCAAAGCATGCATCTCAATTAGTCAGCAACCAGGTGTGGAAAGTCCCCA
GGCTCCCCAGCAGGCAGAAGTATGCAAAGCATGCATCTCAATTAGTCAGCAACCATAGTCCCGCCCCTAA
CTCCGCCCATCCCGCCCCTAACTCCGCCCAGTTCCGCCCATTCTCCGCCCCATGGCTGACTAATTTTTTT
TATTTATGCAGAGGCCGAGGCCGCCTCGGCCTCTGAGCTATTCCAGAAGTAGTGAGGAGGCTTTTTTGGA
GGAATTGATCAGCTTGGGATCTGATCAAGAGACAGGATGAGGATCGTTTCGCATGATTGAACAAGATGGA
TTGCACGCAGGTTCTCCGGCCGCTTGGGTGGAGAGGCTATTCGGCTATGACTGGGCACAACAGACAATCG
GCTGCTCTGATGCCGCCGTGTTCCGGCTGTCAGCGCAGGGGCGCCCGGTTCTTTTTGTCAAGACCGACCT
GTCCGGTGCCCTGAATGAACTGCAGGACGAGGCAGCGCGGCTATCGTGGCTGGCCACGACGGGCGTTCCT
TGCGCAGCTGTGCTCGACGTTGTCACTGAAGCGGGAAGGGACTGGCTGCTATTGGGCGAAGTGCCGGGGC
AGGATCTCCTGTCATCTCACCTTGCTCCTGCCGAGAAAGTATCCATCATGGCTGATGCAATGCGGCGGCT
GCATACGCTTGATCCGGCTACCTGCCCATTCGACCACCAAGCGAAACATCGCATCGAGCGAGCACGTACT
CGGATGGAAGCCGGTCTTGTCGATCAGGATGATCTGGACGAAGAGCATCAGGGGCTCGCGCCAGCCGAAC
TGTTCGCCAGGCTCAAGGCGCGCATGCCCGACGGCGAGGATCTCGTCGTGACCCATGGCGATGCCTGCTT
GCCGAATATCATGGTGGAAAATGGCCGCTTTTCTGGATTCATCGACTGTGGCCGGCTGGGTGTGGCGGAC
CGCTATCAGGACATAGCGTTGGCTACCCGTGATATTGCTGAAGAGCTTGGCGGCGAATGGGCTGACCGCT
TCCTCGTGCTTTACGGTATCGCCGCTCCCGATTCGCAGCGCATCGCCTTCTATCGCCTTCTTGACGAGTT
CTTCTGAGCGGGACTCTGGGGTTCGAAATGACCGACCAAGCGACGCCCAACCTGCCATCACGAGATTTCG
ATTCCACCGCCGCCTTCTATGAAAGGTTGGGCTTCGGAATCGTTTTCCGGGACGCCGGCTGGATGATCCT
CCAGCGCGGGGATCTCATGCTGGAGTTCTTCGCCCACCCCGGGCTCGATCCCCTCGCGAGTTGGTTCAGC
TGCTGCCTGAGGCTGGACGACCTCGCGGAGTTCTACCGGCAGTGCAAATCCGTCGGCATCCAGGAAACCA
GCAGCGGCTATCCGCGCATCCATGCCCCCGAACTGCAGGAGTGGGGAGGCACGATGGCCGCTTTGGTCGA
CCCGGACGGGACGCTCCTGCGCCTGATACAGAACGAATTGCTTGCAGGCATCTCATGAGTGTGTCTTCCC
GTTTTCCGCCTGAGGTCACTGCGTGGATGGAGCGCTGGCGCCTGCTGCGCGACGGCGAGCTGCTCACCAC
CCACTCGCCAAGCTGGAACCGTAAAAAGGCCGCGTTGCTGGCGTTTTTCCATAGGCTCCGCCGATCATAA
TCAGCCATACCACATTTGTAGAGGTTTTACTTGCTTTAAAAAACCTCCCACACCTCCCCCTGAACCTGAA
ACATAAAATGAATGCAATTGTTGTTGTTAACTTGTTTATTGCAGCTTATAATGGTTACAAATAAAGCAAT
AGCATCACAAATTTCACAAATAAAGCATTTTTTTCACTGCATTCTAGTTGTGGTTTGTCCAAACTCATCA
ATGTATCTTATCATGTCTGGATCAATTCCCTATAGTGAGTCGTATTAAATTCGTAATCATGTCATAGCTG
